Addgene plasmid #209048: pDONR223-TAF5-∆ex8
Purpose: Gateway-compatible entry vector, with insert of the TAF5 isoform lacking the alternative exon-8 (∆ex8)
Depositing lab: Thomas Gonatopoulos-Pournatzis. Depositing organization: National Cancer Institute (NCI). Publication: Genome-scale exon perturbation screens uncover exons critical for cell fitness. Xiao MS, Damodaran AP, Kumari B, Dickson E, Xing K, On TA, Parab N, King HE, Perez AR, Guiblet WM, Duncan G, Che A, Chari R, Andresson T, Vidigal JA, Weatheritt RJ, Aregger M, Gonatopoulos-Pournatzis T. Mol Cell. 2024 Jul 11;84(13):2553-2572.e19. doi: 10.1016/j.molcel.2024.05.024. Epub 2024 Jun 24. PubMed 38917794.
Backbone
  Vector backbone: pDONR223
  Vector type: Mammalian Expression ; Gateway entry vector
Growth in bacteria
  Bacterial resistance: Spectinomycin, 50 μg/mL
  Growth temperature: 37°C
  Growth strain: NEB Stable
  Copy number: High Copy
Gene/Insert
  Gene/Insert name: TAF5 deltaexon-8
  Species: H. sapiens (human)
  Cloning method: Gateway Cloning
Terms and licenses: Academic/Nonprofit Terms; Industry Terms: Not Available to Industry
How to cite: pDONR223-TAF5-∆ex8 was a gift from Thomas Gonatopoulos-Pournatzis (Addgene plasmid # 209048 ; http://n2t.net/addgene:209048 ; RRID:Addgene_209048)
