[The description below was written by a language model from this plasmid's Addgene catalogue record and pLannotate feature annotations shown in this document.]
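Description:
pDONR223-TAF5-∆ex8 is a Gateway entry clone built on the pDONR223 backbone, carrying a human TAF5 coding sequence that corresponds to the isoform lacking alternative exon 8. The sequenced plasmid is about 5.0 kb. It is maintained in E. coli through a high-copy ColE1/pUC-type origin and selected with spectinomycin via the aadA (SmR) aminoglycoside adenylyltransferase gene. That gene sits downstream of short remnants of a class 1 integron Pc promoter and a gentamicin resistance gene. Small lacI and lacZα fragments are also annotated and appear to be backbone leftovers rather than functional elements.

The TAF5 open reading frame of roughly 2.2 kb lies between attL1 and attL2, the sites used by LR Clonase to move an insert directionally into any attR-containing destination vector. The annotation tool calls the ORF a "fragment" of the reference TAF5 protein, which fits the intended exon deletion. rrnB T1 and T2 terminators upstream of attL1 shield the insert from read-through transcription in bacteria. A T7 promoter lies just beyond attL2 and points back toward the insert. Although the catalogue lists the vector type as mammalian expression, no mammalian promoter or polyadenylation signal is annotated, so expression in cells depends on the destination vector chosen. No epitope tags are annotated, and the record does not say whether the ORF ends in a stop codon.

TAF5 encodes a subunit of the TFIID general transcription factor complex. The construct comes from a study that used genome-scale exon perturbation screens to find exons important for cell fitness. It serves as a source clone for making expression vectors for the exon 8-skipped isoform, probably for functional comparison with the exon-included form.
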