Features (pLannotate 1.2.2; 12 found; start..end, strand, type, name):
    121..213     +  CDS            lacI (fragment): lac repressor; lacI; The lac repressor binds to the lac operator to inhibit transcription in E. coli. This inhibition can be relieved by adding lactose or isopropyl-β-D-thiogalactopyranoside (IPTG).
    268..295     -  terminator     rrnB T2 terminator: transcription terminator T2 from the E. coli rrnB gene
    427..470     +  terminator     rrnB T1 terminator: Escherichia coli rrnB; transcription terminator T1 from the E. coli rrnB gene
    517..553     -  CDS            lacZα (fragment): LacZα fragment of β-galactosidase; lacZ fragment
    569..668     +  protein_bind   attL1: mutant version of attL; recombination site for the Gateway® LR reaction LR Clonase™
    671..2902    +  CDS            TAF5 (fragment): TAF5_HUMAN - Also known as TAF2D. Experimental evidence at protein level: Swiss-Prot protein existence level 1. TAFs are components of the transcription factor IID (TFIID) complex, PCAF histone acetylase complex and TBP-free TAFII complex (TFTC). TAFs components-TIIFD are essential for mediating regulation of RNA polymerase transcription. TAF5/TAFII100 interacts strongly with the histone H4-related TAF6/TAFII80 and the histone H3-related TAF9/TAFII31, as well as a stable complex comprised of both TAF5/TAFII80 and TAF6/TAFII31. Apparently weaker interactions of TAF5/TAFII100 with TBP, TAF1/TAFI
   2908..3007    -  protein_bind   attL2: mutant version of attL; recombination site for the Gateway® LR reaction LR Clonase™
   3025..3043    -  promoter       T7 promoter: promoter for bacteriophage T7 RNA polymerase
   3233..3256    +  promoter       Pc promoter (fragment): intI1 (promoter lies within the coding sequence); class 1 integron promoter
   3432..3488    +  CDS            GmR (fragment): gentamycin acetyltransferase; aacC1; confers resistance to gentamycin
   3495..4286    +  CDS            SmR: aminoglycoside adenylyltransferase (Murphy, 1985); aadA; confers resistance to spectinomycin and streptomycin
   4379..4967    +  rep_origin     ori: high-copy-number ColE1/pMB1/pBR322/pUC origin of replication
>Addgene plasmid #209048 | pDONR223-TAF5-∆ex8 | addgene full sequence | sequence record 413674 | Addgene NGS Result
CTTTCCTGCGTTATCCCCTGATTCTGTGGATAACCGTATTACCGCCTTTGAGTGAGCTGATACCGCTCGC
CGCAGCCGAACGACCGAGCGCAGCGAGTCAGTGAGCGAGGAAGCGGAAGAGCGCCCAATACGCAAACCGC
CTCTCCCCGCGCGTTGGCCGATTCATTAATGCAGCTGGCACGACAGGTTTCCCGACTGGAAAGCGGGCAG
TGAGCGCAACGCAATTAATACGCGTACCGCTAGCCAGGAAGAGTTTGTAGAAACGCAAAAAGGCCATCCG
TCAGGATGGCCTTCTGCTTAGTTTGATGCCTGGCAGTTTATGGCGGGCGTCCTGCCCGCCACCCTCCGGG
CCGTTGCTTCACAACGTTCAAATCCGCTCCCGGCGGATTTGTCCTACTCAGGAGAGCGTTCACCGACAAA
CAACAGATAAAACGAAAGGCCCAGTCTTCCGACTGAGCCTTTCGTTTTATTTGATGCCTGGCAGTTCCCT
ACTCTCGCGTTAACGCTAGCATGGATGTTTTCCCAGTCACGACGTTGTAAAACGACGGCCAGTCTTAAGC
TCGGGCCCCAAATAATGATTTTATTTTGACTGATAGTGACCTGTTCGTTGCAACAAATTGATGAGCAATG
CTTTTTTATAATGCCAACTTTGTACAAAAAAGCAGGCTTCGCGGCGCTGGCGGAGGAGCAGACGGAGGTG
GCGGTCAAGCTAGAGCCTGAGGGACCGCCAACGCTGCTACCTCCGCAGGCGGGGGACGGCGCAGGCGAGG
GTAGCGGCGGCACTACCAACAACGGCCCCAACGGCGGCGGCGGGAACGTTGCGGCGTCGTCGTCCACTGG
CGGGGATGGCGGGACCCCCAAGCCCACGGTGGCTGTCTCCGCCGCTGCCCCGGCGGGGGCGGCCCCGGTG
CCCGCCGCTGCTCCGGACGCCGGCGCTCCGCATGACCGACAGACTCTACTGGCCGTGCTGCAGTTCCTAC
GGCAGAGCAAACTCCGCGAGGCCGAAGAGGCGCTGCGCCGTGAGGCCGGGCTGCTGGAGGAGGCAGTGGC
GGGCTCCGGAGCCCCGGGAGAGGTGGACAGCGCCGGCGCTGAGGTGACCAGCGCGCTTCTCAGCCGGGTG
ACCGCCTCGGCCCCTGGCCCTGCGGCCCCCGACCCTCCGGGCACTGGCGCTTCGGGGGCCACGGTCGTCT
CAGGTTCAGCCTCAGGTCCTGCGGCTCCGGGTAAAGTTGGAAGTGTTGCTGTGGAAGACCAGCCAGATGT
CAGTGCCGTGTTGTCAGCCTACAACCAACAAGGAGATCCCACAATGTATGAAGAATACTATAGTGGACTG
AAACACTTCATTGAATGTTCCCTGGACTGCCATCGGGCAGAGTTGTCCCAACTTTTTTATCCTCTGTTTG
TGCACATGTACTTGGAGCTAGTCTACAATCAACATGAGAATGAAGCAAAGTCATTCTTTGAGAAGTTCCA
TGGAGATCAGGAATGTTATTACCAGGATGACCTACGAGTATTATCTAGTCTTACCAAAAAGGAACACATG
AAAGGGAATGAGACCATGTTGGATTTTCGAACAAGTAAATTTGTTCTGCGTATTTCCCGTGACTCGTACC
AACTCTTGAAGAGGCATCTTCAGGAGAAACAGAACAATCAGATATGGAACATAGTTCAGGAGCACCTCTA
CATTGACATCTTTGATGGGATGCCGCGTAGTAAGCAACAGATAGATGCGATGGTGGGAAGTTTGGCAGGA
GAGGCTAAACGAGAGGCAAACAAATCAAAGGTATTTTTTGGTTTATTAAAAGAACCAGAAATTGAGGTAC
CTTTGGATGACGAGGATGAAGAGGGAGAAAATGAAGAAGGAAAACCTAAAAAGAAGAAGCCTAAAAAAGA
TAGTATTGGATCCAAAAGCAAAAAACAAGATCCCAATGCTCCACCTCAGAACAGAATCCCTCTTCCTGAG
TTGAAAGATTCAGATAAGTTGGATAAGATAATGAATATGAAAGAAACCACCAAACGAGTGCGCCTTGGGC
CGGACTGCTTACCCTCCATTTGTTTCTATACATTTCTCAATGCTTACCAGGGTCTCACTGCAGTGGATGT
CACTGATGATTCTAGTCTGATTGCTGGAGGTTTTGCAGATTCAACTGTCAGAGTGTGGTCGGTAACACCC
AAAAAGCTTCGTAGTGTCAAACAAGCATCAGATCTTAGTCTTATAGACAAAGAATCAGATGATGTCTTAG
AAAGAATCATGGATGAGAAAACAGCAAGTGAGTTGAAGATTTTGTATGGTCACAGTGGGCCTGTCTACGG
AGCCAGCTTCAGTCCGGATAGGCTCTGGGCTACAGACCACTATCAGCCTTTAAGAATATTTGCCGGCCAT
CTTGCTGATGTGAATTGTACCAGATTCCATCCAAATTCTAATTATGTTGCTACGGGCTCTGCAGACAGAA
CTGTGCGGCTCTGGGACGTCCTGAATGGTAACTGTGTAAGGATCTTCACTGGACACAAGGGACCAATTCA
TTCCTTGACATTTTCTCCCAATGGGAGATTCCTGGCTACAGGAGCAACAGATGGCAGAGTGCTTCTTTGG
GATATTGGACATGGTTTGATGGTTGGAGAATTAAAAGGCCACACTGATACAGTCTGTTCACTTAGGTTTA
GTAGAGATGGTGAAATTTTGGCATCAGGTTCAATGGATAATACAGTTCGATTATGGGATGCTATCAAAGC
CTTTGAAGATTTAGAGACCGATGACTTTACTACAGCCACTGGGCATATAAATTTACCTGAGAATTCACAG
GAGTTATTGTTGGGAACATATATGACCAAATCAACACCAGTTGTACACCTTCATTTTACTCGAAGAAACC
TGGTTCTAGCTGCAGGAGCTTATAGTCCACAATGATAACCCAGCTTTCTTGTACAAAGTTGGCATTATAA
GAAAGCATTGCTTATCAATTTGTTGCAACGAACAGGTCACTATCAGTCAAAATAAAATCATTATTTGCCA
TCCAGCTGATATCCCCTATAGTGAGTCGTATTACATGGTCATAGCTGTTTCCTGGCAGCTCTGGCCCGTG
TCTCAAAATCTCTGATGTTACATTGCACAAGATAAAAATATATCATCATGCCTCCTCTAGACCAGCCAGG
ACAGAAATGCCTCGACTTCGCTGCTACCCAAGGTTGCCGGGTGACGCACACCGTGGAAACGGATGAAGGC
ACGAACCCAGTGGACATAAGCCTGTTCGGTTCGTAAGCTGTAATGCAAGTAGCGTATGCGCTCACGCAAC
TGGTCCAGAACCTTGACCGAACGCAGCGGTGGTAACGGCGCAGTGGCGGTTTTCATGGCTTGTTATGACT
GTTTTTTTGGGGTACAGTCTATGCCTCGGGCATCCAAGCAGCAAGCGCGTTACGCCGTGGGTCGATGTTT
GATGTTATGGAGCAGCAACGATGTTACGCAGCAGGGCAGTCGCCCTAAAACAAAGTTAAACATTATGAGG
GAAGCGGTGATCGCCGAAGTATCGACTCAACTATCAGAGGTAGTTGGCGTCATCGAGCGCCATCTCGAAC
CGACGTTGCTGGCCGTACATTTGTACGGCTCCGCAGTGGATGGCGGCCTGAAGCCACACAGTGATATTGA
TTTGCTGGTTACGGTGACCGTAAGGCTTGATGAAACAACGCGGCGAGCTTTGATCAACGACCTTTTGGAA
ACTTCGGCTTCCCCTGGAGAGAGCGAGATTCTCCGCGCTGTAGAAGTCACCATTGTTGTGCACGACGACA
TCATTCCGTGGCGTTATCCAGCTAAGCGCGAACTGCAATTTGGAGAATGGCAGCGCAATGACATTCTTGC
AGGTATCTTCGAGCCAGCCACGATCGACATTGATCTGGCTATCTTGCTGACAAAAGCAAGAGAACATAGC
GTTGCCTTGGTAGGTCCAGCGGCGGAGGAACTCTTTGATCCGGTTCCTGAACAGGATCTATTTGAGGCGC
TAAATGAAACCTTAACGCTATGGAACTCGCCGCCCGACTGGGCTGGCGATGAGCGAAATGTAGTGCTTAC
GTTGTCCCGCATTTGGTACAGCGCAGTAACCGGCAAAATCGCGCCGAAGGATGTCGCTGCCGACTGGGCA
ATGGAGCGCCTGCCGGCCCAGTATCAGCCCGTCATACTTGAAGCTAGACAGGCTTATCTTGGACAAGAAG
AAGATCGCTTGGCCTCGCGCGCAGATCAGTTGGAAGAATTTGTCCACTACGTGAAAGGCGAGATCACCAA
GGTAGTCGGCAAATAACCCTCGAGCCACCCATGACCAAAATCCCTTAACGTGAGTTACGCGTCGTTCCAC
TGAGCGTCAGACCCCGTAGAAAAGATCAAAGGATCTTCTTGAGATCCTTTTTTTCTGCGCGTAATCTGCT
GCTTGCAAACAAAAAAACCACCGCTACCAGCGGTGGTTTGTTTGCCGGATCAAGAGCTACCAACTCTTTT
TCCGAAGGTAACTGGCTTCAGCAGAGCGCAGATACCAAATACTGTTCTTCTAGTGTAGCCGTAGTTAGGC
CACCACTTCAAGAACTCTGTAGCACCGCCTACATACCTCGCTCTGCTAATCCTGTTACCAGTGGCTGCTG
CCAGTGGCGATAAGTCGTGTCTTACCGGGTTGGACTCAAGACGATAGTTACCGGATAAGGCGCAGCGGTC
GGGCTGAACGGGGGGTTCGTGCACACAGCCCAGCTTGGAGCGAACGACCTACACCGAACTGAGATACCTA
CAGCGTGAGCTATGAGAAAGCGCCACGCTTCCCGAAGGGAGAAAGGCGGACAGGTATCCGGTAAGCGGCA
GGGTCGGAACAGGAGAGCGCACGAGGGAGCTTCCAGGGGGAAACGCCTGGTATCTTTATAGTCCTGTCGG
GTTTCGCCACCTCTGACTTGAGCGTCGATTTTTGTGATGCTCGTCAGGGGGGCGGAGCCTATGGAAAAAC
GCCAGCAACGCGGCCTTTTTACGGTTCCTGGCCTTTTGCTGGCCTTTTGCTCACATGTT
